Addgene plasmid #63646: pCfB2803
Purpose: (Empty Backbone) pCfB2803 is a vector for multiple integrations at sites sharing homology with Ty4Cons. The selective marker is Kl.LEU2. Additionally it contains a USER cassette.
Depositing lab: Irina Borodina & Jerome Maury. Depositing organization: Danmarks Tekniske Universitet. Publication: EasyCloneMulti: A Set of Vectors for Simultaneous and Multiple Genomic Integrations in Saccharomyces cerevisiae. Maury J, Germann SM, Baallal Jacobsen SA, Jensen NB, Kildegaard KR, Herrgard MJ, Schneider K, Koza A, Forster J, Nielsen J, Borodina I. PLoS One. 2016 Mar 2;11(3):e0150394. doi: 10.1371/journal.pone.0150394. eCollection 2016. PONE-D-15-45506 PubMed 26934490.
Backbone
  Vector backbone: see publication
  Vector type: Yeast Expression, Cre/Lox
  Promoter: none
  Selectable markers: LEU2
Growth in bacteria
  Bacterial resistance: Ampicillin, 100 μg/mL
  Growth temperature: 37°C
  Growth strain: DH5alpha
  Copy number: Unknown
Gene/Insert
  Cloning method: Unknown
  Sequencing primers: 5′ unknown
Terms and licenses: Academic/Nonprofit Terms; Industry Terms: Not Available to Industry
Depositor comments: These vectors combine the advantage of efficient uracil excision reaction-based cloning (USER) and Cre-LoxP-mediated marker recycling system. Please see previous FEMS Yeast Research paper for more details: http://femsyr.oxfordjournals.org/content/14/2/238 Feature list: USER cassette 1..14 T CYC1 20..209 loxP 257..316 T URA3 317..439 Degradation tag 440..490 K.l. LEU2 491..1576 P K.l. LEU2 1577..2606 loxP 2623..2656 Consensus TY4 3' 2811..2996 pUC ori 3794..4437 AmpR 4540..5398 Consensus TY4 5' 5879..6063 T ADH1 6108..6302
How to cite: pCfB2803 was a gift from Irina Borodina & Jerome Maury (Addgene plasmid # 63646 ; http://n2t.net/addgene:63646 ; RRID:Addgene_63646)
