[The description below was written by a language model from this plasmid's Addgene catalogue record and pLannotate feature annotations shown in this document.]
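Description:
pCfB2803 is an empty yeast integrative backbone from the EasyCloneMulti vector set, designed to place expression cassettes at multiple genomic sites in Saccharomyces cerevisiae that share homology with a Ty4 retrotransposon consensus sequence. It has no yeast replication origin in the record. Instead, 5' and 3' Ty4 consensus arms flank the cargo region and direct homologous recombination into the dispersed Ty4-related loci, allowing several copies to be inserted at once. In E. coli the plasmid is maintained through a high-copy pUC-type origin and selected with ampicillin via the β-lactamase gene. This bacterial segment lies between the two Ty4 arms on the side opposite the cargo, so it would be excluded from the integrating fragment.

The cloning site is a USER (uracil excision-based) cassette positioned between the ADH1 and CYC1 terminators. The vector carries no promoter, so promoters and genes are supplied by the user, and the two outward terminators suit insertion of one or two divergently arranged expression units. Yeast selection relies on Kluyveromyces lactis LEU2 under its own promoter with a URA3 terminator. The depositor's feature list shows a degradation tag fused to the marker, which presumably destabilises the enzyme so that leucine prototrophy favours clones with more integrated copies. The marker cassette is bracketed by loxP sites, so Cre recombinase can excise it and the marker can be reused.

Automated annotation also detects two minimal FRT sites, rrnB terminator fragments, a T7 promoter and small lacZα and KanR remnants in the backbone, whose roles the record does not explain. Depositor and automated coordinates differ by a few bases, and the listed feature end slightly exceeds the 6,296 nt sequence length.
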