Features (pLannotate 1.2.2; 20 found; start..end, strand, type, name):
     20..209     +  terminator     CYC1 terminator: S. cerevisiae CYC1; transcription terminator for CYC1
    257..290     -  protein_bind   loxP: Cre-mediated recombination occurs in the 8-bp core sequence (GCATACAT). Cre recombinase
    475..1554    -  CDS            LEU2: LEU3_YEAST - Experimental evidence at protein level: Swiss-Prot protein existence level 1. Catalyzes the oxidation of 3-carboxy-2-hydroxy-4- methylpentanoate (3-isopropylmalate) to 3-carboxy-4-methyl-2- oxopentanoate. The product decarboxylates to 4-methyl-2 oxopentanoate. From Saccharomyces cerevisiae (strain ATCC 204508 / S288c) (Baker's yeast).
   2073..2624    -  CDS            RLP7 (fragment): RLP7_YEAST - Also known as RPL7. Experimental evidence at protein level: Swiss-Prot protein existence level 1. Involved in the biogenesis of the 60S ribosomal subunit. May act as a specificity factor that binds precursor rRNAs and tethers the enzymes that carry out the early 5' to 3' exonucleolytic reactions that generate the mature rRNAs. From Saccharomyces cerevisiae (strain ATCC 204508 / S288c) (Baker's yeast).
   2607..2640    -  protein_bind   loxP: Cre-mediated recombination occurs in the 8-bp core sequence (GCATACAT). Cre recombinase
   2684..2702    -  promoter       T7 promoter: promoter for bacteriophage T7 RNA polymerase
   2710..2761    +  CDS            lacZα (fragment): LacZα fragment of β-galactosidase; lacZ fragment
   2828..2899    -  CDS            YO192_YEAST (fragment): Experimental evidence at protein level: Swiss-Prot protein existence level 1. From Saccharomyces cerevisiae (strain ATCC 204508 / S288c) (Baker's yeast).
   3021..3054    -  protein_bind   FRT (minimal): supports FLP-mediated excision but not integration (Turan and Bode, 2011) FLP recombinase from the Saccharomyces cerevisiae 2μ plasmid
   3524..3543    +  CDS            lacZα (fragment): LacZα fragment of β-galactosidase; lacZ fragment
   3568..3585    -  terminator     rrnB T2 terminator (fragment): transcription terminator T2 from the E. coli rrnB gene
   3810..4398    -  rep_origin     ori: high-copy-number ColE1/pMB1/pBR322/pUC origin of replication
   4522..5382    -  CDS            AmpR: β-lactamase; bla; confers resistance to ampicillin, carbenicillin, and related antibiotics
   5385..5481    -  promoter       AmpR promoter (fragment): bla
   5511..5535    -  CDS            KanR (fragment): aminoglycoside phosphotransferase; aph(3')-Ia; confers resistance to kanamycin
   5564..5679    +  ncRNA          5S rRNA: Accession: RF00001 - 5S ribosomal RNA
   5683..5723    +  terminator     rrnB T1 terminator (fragment): transcription terminator T1 from the E. coli rrnB gene
   5767..5800    +  protein_bind   FRT (minimal): supports FLP-mediated excision but not integration (Turan and Bode, 2011) FLP recombinase from the Saccharomyces cerevisiae 2μ plasmid
   5864..5953    +  CDS            YN25_YEAST (fragment): Protein uncertain: Swiss-Prot protein existence level 5. From Saccharomyces cerevisiae (strain ATCC 204508 / S288c) (Baker's yeast).
   6092..6257    -  terminator     ADH1 terminator: S. cerevisiae ADH1; transcription terminator for the S. cerevisiae alcohol dehydrogenase 1 (ADH1) gene
>Addgene plasmid #63646 | pCfB2803 | depositor full sequence | sequence record 148909 | pCfB2803 sequence 6296 bps
CGTGCGATCGCGTGCATTCATCCGCTCTAACCGAAAAGGAAGGAGTTAGACAACCTGAAGTCTAGGTCCC
TATTTATTTTTTTATAGTTATGTTAGTATTAAGAACGTTATTTATATTTCAAATTTTTCTTTTTTTTCTG
TACAGACGCGTGTACGCATGTAACATTATACTGAAAACCTTGCTTGAGAAGGTTTTGGGACGCTCGAAGA
TCGCGTCAGCTGAAGCTTCGTACGCTGCAGGTCGACAACCCTTAATATAACTTCGTATAATGTATGCTAT
ACGAAGTTATTAGGTCTAGAGATCCCAATACAACAGATCACGTGATCTTTTTGTAAGATGAAGTTGAAGT
AGTGTTGCACCGTGCCAATGCAGGTGGCTATTAGATTAAATATGTGATTTGTTCTATTAAGTTTCCTGTA
TAATTACAAATGAATAACGAAATGAGACAAAGAAGAGAACCAATTTTTACAAGCAGCCAAGATTTCCTTG
ACAGCCTTGGCGATAGCATCGCCAACCTCAGTGGTAGAGTTAGAACCACCAAGGTCACCGGTTCTGACAC
CTGCATCCAAGACATTTCTAACAGCTTCTTCAAGAGCCCTACCTTCTTCAACCAAATCCAAGGATAACTT
CAACATCATAGCTGCAGATAAGATGGTAGCAATTGGGTTAACCTTGTTTGCTGGTAAATCTGGGGCAGAA
CCATGACATGGTTCGTACAAACCGAATGCCTTGTTAGTGTCAGGTAGGGAAGCTAGAGATGCAGAAGGTA
ATAAACCCAAAGAACCTGGAATAACAGAGGCTTCATCGGAGATAATATCACCAAACATGTTGTTGGTAAT
AACAACACCGTTTAGCTTAGTTGGTGATTTAACCAAAATCATAGCAGCAGAGTCGATCAATTGGTGCTGA
ACAGTTAATTGTGGGAACTCAGTCTTGATGGTTTCTTCAACAGTCTTTCTCCACAATCTGGAAGAGGCAA
GCACGTTAGCCTTGTCAAGTGACCAGATTGGTAATGGTGGGTTTTGTTGCAATGCCAAGAAAGCAGCCAT
TCTTGTAATTCTTTGAACTTCAGGAACACTGTATTTCTCAGAGTCCCAAGCAACTCCGTCACCTTCATCT
TCTTTTCTTTCACCAAAGTAGATACCACCAACCAATTCTCTAACGACGACGAAATCGGTACCCTTTGCAT
ATTCAGGCTTCAAAGGAGAAAGATCTAGTAAAGAATCAGAAGCAAAGTTACATGGTCTTAAGTTGGCGTA
TAGACCCAATTCCTTTCTGATCTTCAATAGACCTTGTTCTGGTCTAACTGCGCCCGTACCCCATTTTGGA
CCACCAACAGCACCTAGTAAGACAGCATCGGCTTTCTTAGAGGCTTCTAGAGCTTCATCTGGTAAAGGAG
TGCCAGTGGCATCGATGGCAGCACCCCCGATCAAGTGATGTTGGAAATTGAACTTAATTTCTGGACGGAC
TTCAGCAATGGCATTCAAGACCTTAATAGCTTCGTCAGTAACTTCTTTACCGACGTGATCACCCGGTAGG
ACAACGATATTCTTAGACATGGTATAATCTGTGTAGTGTGGGATACTTTTTACTTCTTCAAATAGGTATC
AACAATAAAAATAAATCGAAGCAAATGTAGGAATGCGTTAAAGCAGATGTACTTACTTAGAGTACATAGA
TATATTTATATAATTCAATATATAAAAGTATATGAAGCATCTGATGTTGAACCTGTCATGACTCTAAACT
GGAATGGGTAGTTATGCTTCTGAAGGTTTTCCGTTAGAAAATGAGTGCAGGGATCAGGCCCGGAACCGGT
TTTAGCCTGAAAGGAAAAGAAAAAAATGCGGTGATTACTAGCACGTGACTGCGCTGAATTGGAATCCACC
ACAAGTACAGCGAATGGCAAGAGGGAAGGGGAATATATTGTGCCTGGCGGTAGTCTGCTATATCAAATGT
TAAACATAACTAAATGCAGTAGTGAATAGAGTAATGTATTTCTACATATGTGGGTAGGGCCAATGGGAGC
CCGATGTCTATTGTACAGATATTTTCCTTTTATAGTTAATCAATTCAACTTGGAAATCATTGAGTCGATA
TCTACTTGGATAACTGGAGCCGTGGCAGCGTTTGAAATTTGACGAGTCTCCTTGTTTTGTTCGCGCATTT
TCAGTTTATTCAAACGGGAGATGGCACCGAATCCACTGACTTCTCTGTTCAATTTGAATGGTAATAGGAA
GAAAGTACATTTCGAGAAATTTTCGCCCAACGTCGAAATCTCATGGATGATATCCTCGATACAAATGACA
CCTTCATCACCTAATTTCTCTTCAACGATATTGTTGTCATTCAAGATTATCTCTTTTGGTTCTTTATCTT
CTGGCCTTTGCCACATTATTCTAGATCTCTTTTGGATTAAAGAACGGATAGATGCAAGTGAAGGTTGTCC
GATAACAATATATGGTGATACAAGTTTCAACAATGGGTACACGTCCTTGGTAAGTTTGATGAAAACACCA
GTGTTCAACTCAACAAGTCTCAAAAGAGATAACACTTTGTAAGCCTTTGCTGGGATCTTCACAGCGAGCT
CTCGAGAACCCTTAATATAACTTCGTATAATGTATGCTATACGAAGTTATTAGGTGATATCAGATCCACT
AGTGGCCTATGCACCCAATTCGCCCTATAGTGAGTCGTATTACGCGCGCTCACTGGCCGTCGTTTTACAA
CGTCGTGACTGGGAAAACCCTGGCGTTACCCCTGCAGGACTAGTGCTGAGGCATTAATTGATCAGGTAGG
TACATATATGAGGAATATGAGTCGTCACATCAATGTATAGTAACTACCGGAATCACTATTATATTGGTCA
TGATTAATATGACCAATCGGCGTGTGTTTTATATACCTCTCTTATTTAGTATAAGAAGATCAGTACTCAC
TTCTTCATTAATACTAATTTTTAACCTCTAATTATCAACAAGATCTGCGGCCGCGGCCGCAAATTTAAAT
AAAATGAAGTGAAGTTCCTATACTTTCTAGAGAATAGGAACTTCTATAGTGAGTCGAATAAGGGCGACAC
AAAATTTATTCTAAATGCATAATAAATACTGATAACATCTTATAGTTTGTATTATATTTTGTATTATCGT
TGACATGTATAATTTTGATATCAAAAACTGATTTTCCCTTTATTATTTTCGAGATTTATTTTCTTAATTC
TCTTTAACAAACTAGAAATATTGTATATACAAAAAATCATAAATAATAGATGAATAGTTTAATTATAGGT
GTTCATCAATCGAAAAAGCAACGTATCTTATTTAAAGTGCGTTGCTTTTTTCTCATTTATAAGGTTAAAT
AATTCTCATATATCAAGCAAAGTGACAGGCGCCCTTAAATATTCTGACAAATGCTCTTTCCCTAAACTCC
CCCCATAAAAAAACCCGCCGAAGCGGGTTTTTACGTTATTTGCGGATTAACGATTACTCGTTATCAGAAC
CGCCCAGGGGGCCCGAGCTTAAGACTGGCCGTCGTTTTACAACACAGAAAGAGTTTGTAGAAACGCAAAA
AGGCCATCCGTCAGGGGCCTTCTGCTTAGTTTGATGCCTGGCAGTTCCCTACTCTCGCCTTCCGCTTCCT
CGCTCACTGACTCGCTGCGCTCGGTCGTTCGGCTGCGGCGAGCGGTATCAGCTCACTCAAAGGCGGTAAT
ACGGTTATCCACAGAATCAGGGGATAACGCAGGAAAGAACATGTGAGCAAAAGGCCAGCAAAAGGCCAGG
AACCGTAAAAAGGCCGCGTTGCTGGCGTTTTTCCATAGGCTCCGCCCCCCTGACGAGCATCACAAAAATC
GACGCTCAAGTCAGAGGTGGCGAAACCCGACAGGACTATAAAGATACCAGGCGTTTCCCCCTGGAAGCTC
CCTCGTGCGCTCTCCTGTTCCGACCCTGCCGCTTACCGGATACCTGTCCGCCTTTCTCCCTTCGGGAAGC
GTGGCGCTTTCTCATAGCTCACGCTGTAGGTATCTCAGTTCGGTGTAGGTCGTTCGCTCCAAGCTGGGCT
GTGTGCACGAACCCCCCGTTCAGCCCGACCGCTGCGCCTTATCCGGTAACTATCGTCTTGAGTCCAACCC
GGTAAGACACGACTTATCGCCACTGGCAGCAGCCACTGGTAACAGGATTAGCAGAGCGAGGTATGTAGGC
GGTGCTACAGAGTTCTTGAAGTGGTGGGCTAACTACGGCTACACTAGAAGAACAGTATTTGGTATCTGCG
CTCTGCTGAAGCCAGTTACCTTCGGAAAAAGAGTTGGTAGCTCTTGATCCGGCAAACAAACCACCGCTGG
TAGCGGTGGTTTTTTTGTTTGCAAGCAGCAGATTACGCGCAGAAAAAAAGGATCTCAAGAAGATCCTTTG
ATCTTTTCTACGGGGTCTGACGCTCAGTGGAACGACGCGCGCGTAACTCACGTTAAGGGATTTTGGTCAT
GAGCTTGCGCCGTCCCGTCAAGTCAGCGTAATGCTCTGCTTTTACCAATGCTTAATCAGTGAGGCACCTA
TCTCAGCGATCTGTCTATTTCGTTCATCCATAGTTGCCTGACTCCCCGTCGTGTAGATAACTACGATACG
GGAGGGCTTACCATCTGGCCCCAGCGCTGCGATGATACCGCGAGAACCACGCTCACCGGCTCCGGATTTA
TCAGCAATAAACCAGCCAGCCGGAAGGGCCGAGCGCAGAAGTGGTCCTGCAACTTTATCCGCCTCCATCC
AGTCTATTAATTGTTGCCGGGAAGCTAGAGTAAGTAGTTCGCCAGTTAATAGTTTGCGCAACGTTGTTGC
CATCGCTACAGGCATCGTGGTGTCACGCTCGTCGTTTGGTATGGCTTCATTCAGCTCCGGTTCCCAACGA
TCAAGGCGAGTTACATGATCCCCCATGTTGTGCAAAAAAGCGGTTAGCTCCTTCGGTCCTCCGATCGTTG
TCAGAAGTAAGTTGGCCGCAGTGTTATCACTCATGGTTATGGCAGCACTGCATAATTCTCTTACTGTCAT
GCCATCCGTAAGATGCTTTTCTGTGACTGGTGAGTACTCAACCAAGTCATTCTGAGAATAGTGTATGCGG
CGACCGAGTTGCTCTTGCCCGGCGTCAATACGGGATAATACCGCGCCACATAGCAGAACTTTAAAAGTGC
TCATCATTGGAAAACGTTCTTCGGGGCGAAAACTCTCAAGGATCTTACCGCTGTTGAGATCCAGTTCGAT
GTAACCCACTCGTGCACCCAACTGATCTTCAGCATCTTTTACTTTCACCAGCGTTTCTGGGTGAGCAAAA
ACAGGAAGGCAAAATGCCGCAAAAAAGGGAATAAGGGCGACACGGAAATGTTGAATACTCATATTCTTCC
TTTTTCAATATTATTGAAGCATTTATCAGGGTTATTGTCTCATGAGCGGATACATATTTGAATGTATTTA
GAAAAATAAACAAATAGGGGTCAGTGTTACAACCAATTAACCAATTCTGAACATTATCGCGAGCCCATTT
ATACCTGAATATGGCTCATAACACCCCTTGTTTGCCTGGCGGCAGTAGCGCGGTGGTCCCACCTGACCCC
ATGCCGAACTCAGAAGTGAAACGCCGTAGCGCCGATGGTAGTGTGGGGACTCCCCATGCGAGAGTAGGGA
ACTGCCAGGCATCAAATAAAACGAAAGGCTCAGTCGAAAGACTGGGCCTTTCGCCCGGGCTAATTATGGG
GTGTCGCCCTTATTCGACTCTATAGTGAAGTTCCTATTCTCTAGAAAGTATAGGAACTTCTGAAGTGGGG
ATTTAAATGCGGCCGCGCTGAGGGTTTAATGGCGCGCCGCGGCCGCCCGCGGTGTTGGAACGAGAGTAAT
TAATAGTGACATGAGTTGCTATGGTAACAATCTAATGCTTACATCGTATATTAATGTACAACTCGTATAC
GTTTAAGTGTGATTGCGCCTATTGCAGAAGGAATGTTAAACGAGAAGCTCAGACAATACTGAAGCTGTGT
TAAAGACCTATTAGTTGAACATGTTATGCTAGCATTAAGTCCTCAGCGAGCTCGCATGGAATGCGTGCGA
TGAGCGACCTCATGCTATACCTGAGAAAGCAACCTGACCTACAGGAAAGAGTTACTCAAGAATAAGAATT
TTCGTTTTAAAACCTAAGAGTCACTTTAAAATTTGTATACACTTATTTTTTTTATAACTTATTTAATAAT
AAAAATCATAAATCATAAGAAATTCGCTTATTTAGAAGTGTCAACAACGTATCTACCAACGGAATG
