>Addgene plasmid #63646 | pCfB2803 | addgene partial sequence | sequence record 148900 | L4440 5'-AGCGAGTCAGTGAGCGAG-3'
CCAGGCATCAAACTAAGCAGAAGGCCCCTGACGGATGGCCTTTTTGCGTTTCTACAAACTCTTTCTGTGT
TGTAAAACGACGGCCAGTCTTAAGCTCGGGCCCCCTGGGCGGTTCTGATAACGAGTAATCGTTAATCCGC
AAATAACGTAAAAACCCGCTTCGGCGGGTTTTTTTATGGGGGGAGTTTAGGGAAAGAGCATTTGTCAGAA
TATTTAAGGGCGCCTGTCACTTTGCTTGATATATGAGAATTATTTAACCTTATAAATGAGAAAAAAGCAA
CGCACTTTAAATAAGATACGTTGCTTTTTCGATTGATGAACACCTATAATTAAACTATTCATCTATTATT
TATGATTTTTTGTATATACAATATTTCTAGTTTGTTAAAGAGAATTAAGAAAATAAATCTCGAAAATAAT
AAAGGGAAAATCAGTTTTTGATATCAAAATTATACATGTCAACGATAATACAAAATATAATACAAACTAT
AAGATGTTATCAGTATTTATTATGCATTTAGAATAAATTTTGTGTCGCCCTTATTCGACTCACTATAGAA
GTTCCTATTCTCTAGAAAGTATAGGAACTTCACTTCATTTTATTTAAATTTGCGGCCGCGGCCGCAGATC
TTGTTGATAATTAGAGGTTAAAAATTAGTATTAATGAAGAAGTGAGTACTGATCTTCTTATACTAAATAA
GAGAGGTATATAAAACACACGCCGATTGGTCATATTAATCATGACCAATATAATAGTGATTCCGGTAGTT
ACTATACATTGATGTGACGACTCATATTCCTCATATATGTACCTACCTGATCAATTAATGCCTCAGCACT
AGTCCTGTAGGGGTAACGCCAGGGTTTTCCCAGTCACGACGTTGTAAAACGACGGCCAGTGAGCGCGCGT
AATACGACTCACTATAGGGCGAATTGGGTGCATAGGCCACTAGTGGATCTGATATCACCTAATAACTTCG
TATAGCAT
