>Addgene plasmid #63646 | pCfB2803 | addgene partial sequence | sequence record 148905 | pHybLex_rev 5'-GAGTCACTTTAAAATTTGTATACAC-3'
TATTTAATAATAAAAATCATAAATCATAAGAAATTCGCTTATTTAGAAGTGTCAACAACGTATCTACCAA
CGGAATGCGTGCGATCGCGTGCATTCATCCGCTCTAACCGAAAAGGAAGGAGTTAGACAACCTGAAGTCT
AGGTCCCTATTTATTTTTTTATAGTTATGTTAGTATTAAGAACGTTATTTATATTTCAAATTTTTCTTTT
TTTTCTGTACAGACGCGTGTACGCATGTAACATTATACTGAAAACCTTGCTTGAGAAGGTTTTGGGACGC
TCGAAGATCGCGTCAGCTGAAGCTTCGTACGCTGCAGGTCGACAACCCTTAATATAACTTCGTATAATGT
ATGCTATACGAAGTTATTAGGTCTAGAGATCCCAATACAACAGATCACGTGATCTTTTTGTAAGATGAAG
TTGAAGTAGTGTTGCACCGTGCCAATGCAGGTGGCTATTAGATTAAATATGTGATTTGTTCTATTAAGTT
TCCTGTATAATTACAAATGAATAACGAAATGAGACAAAGAAGAGAACCAATTTTTACAAGCAGCCAAGAT
TTCCTTGACAGCCTTGGCGATAGCATCGCCAACCTCAGTGGTAGAGTTAGAACCACCAAGGTCACCGGTT
CTGACACCTGCATCCAAGACATTTCTAACAGCTTCTTCAAGAGCCCTACCTTCTTCAACCAAATCCAAGG
ATAACTTCAACATCATAGCTGCAGATAAGATGGTAGCAATTGGGTTAACCTTGTTTGCTGGTAAATCTGG
GGCAGAACCATGACATGGTTCGTACAAACCGAATGCCTTGTTAGTGTCAGGTAGGGAAGCTAGAGATGCA
GAAGGTAATAAACCCAAAGAACCTGGAATAACAGAGGCTTCATCGGAGATAATATCACCAAACATGTTGT
TGGTAATAACAACACCGTTTAGCTTAGTTGGTGATTTAACCAAAATCATAGCAGCAGAGTCGATCAATTG
GTGCTGAACAGTTAATTGTGGGAACTCAGTCTTGATGGTTTCTTCAACAGTCTTT
